>Addgene plasmid #97005 | pMGF196 | addgene full sequence | sequence record 190617 | Addgene NGS Result
GAGTAGTGCGCGAGCAAAATTTAAGCTACAACAAGGCAAGGCTTGACCGACAATTGCATGAAGAATCTGC
TTAGGGTTAGGCGTTTTGCGCTGCTTCGCGATGTACGGGCCAGATATACGCGTTGTCGTAACAACTCCGC
CCCATTGACGCAAATGGGCGGTAGGCGTGTACGGTGGGAGGTCTATATAAGCAGAGCTCTCTGGCTAACT
AGAGAACCCACTGCTTACTGGCTTATCGAAATTAATACGACTCACTATAGGGAGACCCAAGCTGGCTAGC
GTTTAAACGGGCCCTCTAGAATTATCGATCCGGAGGTACCATGGCCGGCCTGTCGGACCTGGAACTGCGG
CGGGAGCTGCAGGCCCTGGGCTTCCAGCCAGGACCCATCACCGACACCACCCGGGATGTCTACCGCAACA
AGCTGCGCCGCCTGCGGGGCGAGGCCCGGCTGCGCGACGAGGAGCGGCTGCGGGAGGAGGCCCGGCCGCG
GGGCGAGGAGCGGTTACGGGAAGAGGCCCGGTTACGCGAGGATGCGCCGCTGCGCGCCCGGCCCGCCGCG
GCCTCTCCGCGGGCGGAGCCCTGGCTCTCCCAGCCGGCCTCGGGCTCGGCCTACGCGACCCCTGGGGCCT
ACGGTGATATCCGGCCCTCCGCGGCTTCCTGGGTAGGGAGCCGCGGCCTCGCCTATCCTGCCCGCCCGGC
GCAACTCAGGCGCCGCGCCTCGGTCCGGGGCAGCTCCGAGGAGGACGAGGACGCCCGGACGCCCGACAGG
GCCACGCAGGGCCCGGGTCTCGCGGCCCGCCGCTGGTGGGCAGCGTCTCCCGCCCCGGCGCGGCTGCCTT
CCTCCCTCCTCGGTCCCGACCCGCGCCCGGGCCTGCGGGCGACTCGAGCGGGCCCTGCTGGCGCGGCGAG
GGCCCGGCCTGAGGTGGGGCGCCGGCTGGAGCGCTGGCTCTCTCGGCTTCTGCTCTGGGCCAGCCTAGGG
CTACTGCTCGTCTTCCTGGGCATCCTTTGGGTGAAGATGGGCAAGCCCTCAGCGCCGCAGGAGGCGGAGG
ACAACATGAAGTTATTGCCAGTGGACTGTGAGAGAAAAACAGATGAGTTCTGTCAGGCCAAGCAGAAGGC
AGCCTTGCTGGAGCTGCTGCATGAACTCTACAATTTCCTGGCCATCCAAGCTGGTAATTTTGAGTGTGGA
AATCCAGAGAATCTAAAAAGCAAATGCATTCCTGTTATGGAAGCCCAAGAATATATAGCCAATGTGACCA
GCAGCTCCTCCGCCAAGTTTGAAGCCGCACTGACCTGGATACTGAGCAGTAACAAGGACGTGGGCATCTG
GTTGAAAGGAGAAGACCAGTCTGAATTGGTGACGACTGTGGACAAGGTGGTCTGCCTGGAATCTGCCCAC
CCCCGCATGGGTGTTGGCTGCCGCCTGAGCCGGGCCTTGCTCACTGCTGTCACCAACGTGCTCATCTTCT
TCTGGTGCTTGGCTTTTTTGTGGGGGCTCCTAATTCTCCTAAAATATCGGTGGCGAAAGTTAGAAGAGGA
GGAACAAGCCATGTATGAGATGGTGAAGAAGATTATAGACGTGGTCCAGGACCATTACGTGGACTGGGAG
CAGGACATGGAGCGCTATCCATATGTAGGCATCCTGCACGTGCGCGACAGCTTGATCCCTCCACAGAGCC
GGAGGCGCATGAAGCGTGTCTGGGACCGAGCTGTGGAGTTCCTGGCCTCCAACGAATCCCGGATCCAGAC
GGAGTCCCACCGCGTTGCAGGAGAGGACATGCTGGTGTGGAGATGGACTAAGCCCTCTTCCTTCTCTGAC
TCAGAGCGAGGAGGAACGGGCGGTAGTGGAGGCACTGGTATGGTGAGCAAGGGCGAGGAGGATAACATGG
CCATCATCAAGGAGTTCATGCGCTTCAAGGTGCACATGGAGGGCTCCGTGAACGGCCACGAGTTCGAGAT
CGAGGGCGAGGGCGAGGGCCGCCCCTACGAGGGCACCCAGACCGCCAAGCTGAAGGTGACCAAGGGTGGC
CCCCTGCCCTTCGCCTGGGACATCCTGTCCCCTCAGTTCATGTACGGCTCCAAGGCCTACGTGAAGCACC
CCGCCGACATCCCCGACTACTTGAAGCTGTCCTTCCCCGAGGGCTTCAAGTGGGAGCGCGTGATGAACTT
CGAGGACGGCGGCGTGGTGACCGTGACCCAGGACTCCTCCCTGCAGGACGGCGAGTTCATCTACAAGGTG
AAGCTGCGCGGCACCAACTTCCCCTCCGACGGCCCCGTAATGCAGAAGAAGACCATGGGCTGGGAGGCCT
CCTCCGAGCGGATGTACCCCGAGGACGGCGCCCTGAAGGGCGAGATCAAGCAGAGGCTGAAGCTGAAGGA
CGGCGGCCACTACGACGCTGAGGTCAAGACCACCTACAAGGCCAAGAAGCCCGTGCAGCTGCCCGGCGCC
TACAACGTCAACATCAAGTTGGACATCACCTCCCACAACGAGGACTACACCATCGTGGAACAGTACGAAC
GCGCCGAGGGCCGCCACTCCACCGGCGGCATGGACGAGCTGTACAAGTGACTCGAGAAGCTTGCTAGCAG
ATCTTTTTCCCTCTGCCAAAAATTATGGGGACATCATGAAGCCCCTTGAGCACTTAAGTTTAAACCGCTG
ATCAGCCTCGACTGTGCCTTCTAGTTGCCAGCCATCTGTTGTTTGCCCCTCCCCCGTGCCTTCCTTGACC
CTGGAAGGTGCCACTCCCACTGTCCTTTCCTAATAAAATGAGGAAATTGCATCGCATTGTCTGAGTAGGT
GTCATTCTATTCTGGGGGGTGGGGTGGGGCAGGACAGCAAGGGGGAGGATTGGGAAGACAATAGCAGGCA
TGCTGGGGATGCGGTGGGCTCTATGGCTTCTGAGGCGGAAAGAACCAGCTGGGGCTCTAGGGGGTATCCC
C
[124 nt withheld, positions 2942-3065]
C
[91 nt withheld, positions 3067-3157]
A
[49 nt withheld, positions 3159-3207]
CCTTTGACGTTGGAGTCCACGTTCTTT
[37 nt withheld, positions 3235-3271]
ACCCTATCTCGGTCTATTCTTTTGATTTATAAGGGATTTTGCCGATTTCGGCCTATTGGTTAAAAAATGA
GCTGATTTAACAAAAATTTAACGCGAATTAATTCTGTGGAATGTGTGTCAGTTAGGGTGTGGAAAGTCCC
CAGGCTCCCCAGCAGGCAGAAGTATGCAAAGCATGCATCTCAATTAGTCAGCAACCAGGTGTGGAAAGTC
CCCAGGCTCCCCAGCAGGCAGAAGTATGCAAAGCATGCATCTCAATTAGTCAGCAACCATAGTCCCGCCC
CTAACTCCGCCCATCCCGCCCCTAACTCCGCCCAGTTCCGCCCATTCTCCGCCCCATGGCTGACTAATTT
TTTTTATTTATGCAGAGGCCGAGGCCGCCTCTGCCTCTGAGCTATTCCAGAAGTAGTGAGGAGGCTTTTT
TGGAGGCCTAGGCTTTTGCAAAAAGCTCCCGGGAGCTTGTATATCCATTTTCGGATCTGATCAAGAGACA
GGATGAGGATCGTTTCGCATGCACTACGTGAATGAAAGACCCCCGCTGACGGGTAGTCAATCACTCAGAG
GAGACCCTCCCAAGGAACAGCGAGACCACAAGTCGGATGCAACTGCAAGAGGGTTTATTGGATACACGGG
TACCCGGGCGACTCAGTCAATCGGAGGACTGGCGCCCCGAGTGAGGGGTTGTGGGCTCTTTTATTGAGCT
CGGGGAGCAGAAGCGCGCGAACAGAAGCGAGAAGCGAACTGATTGGTTAGTTCAAATAAGGCACAGGGTC
ATTTCAGGTCCTTGGGGCACCCTGGAAACATCTGATGGTTCTCTAGGGTCGACCCTGTTCCATCTGTTCC
TGACCTTGATCTGAACTTCTCTATTCTCAGTTATGTATTTTTCCATGCCTTGCAAAATGGCGTTACTTAA
GCTAGCTTGCCAAACCTACAGGTGGGGTCTTTCATTCCCCCCTTTTTCTGGAGACTAAATAAAATCTTTT
ATTTTATCTATGGCTCGTACTCTATAGGCTTCAGCTGGTGATATTGTTGAGTCAAAACTAGAGCCTGGAC
CACTGATATCTCGAGACGCCGATGCATGGGGTCGTGCGCTCCTTTCGGTCGGGCGCTGCGGGTCGTGGGG
CGGGCGTCAGGCACCGGGCTTGCGGGTCATGCACCAGGTGCGCGGTCCTTCGGGCACCTCGACGTCGGCG
GTGACGGTGAAGCCGAGCCGCTCGTAGAAGGGGAGGTTGCGGGGCGCGGAGGTCTCCAGGAAGGCGGGCA
CCCCGGCGCGCTCGGCCGCCTCCACTCCGGGGAGCACGACGGCGCTGCCCAGACCCTTGCCCTGGTGGTC
GGGCGAGACGCCGACGGTGGCCAGGAACCACGCGGGCTCCTTGGGCCGGTGCGGCGCCAGGAGGCCTTCC
ATCTGTTGCTGCGCGGCCAGCCGGGAACCGCTCAACTCGGCCATGCGCGGGCCGATCTCGGCGAACACCG
CCCCCGCTTCGACGCTCTCCGGCGTGGTCCAGACCGCCACCGCGGCGCCGTCGTCCGCGACCCACACCTT
GCCGATGTCGAGCCCGACGCGCGTGAGGAAGAGTTCTTGCAGCTCGGTGACCCGCTCGATGTGGCGGTCC
GGATCGACGGTGTGGCGCGTGGCGGGGTAGTCGGCGAACGCGGCGGCGAGGGTGCGTACGGCCCTGGGGA
CGTCGTCGCGGGTGGCGAGGCGCACCGTGGGCTTGTACTCGGTCATGGTAAGCTTGGGCTGCAGGTCGAA
AGGCCCGGAGATGAGGAAGAGGAGAACAGCGCGGCAGACGTGCGCTTTTGAAGCGTGCAGAATGCCGGGC
CTCCGGAGGACCTTCGGGCGCCCGCCCCGCCCCTGAGCCCGCCCCTGAGCCCGCCCCCGGACCCACCCCT
TCCCAGCCTCTGAGCCCAGAAAGCGAAGGAGCAAAGCTGCTATTGGCCGCTGCCCCAAAGGCCTACCCGC
TTCCATTGCTCAGCGGTGCTGTCCATCTGCACGAGACTAGTGAGACGTGCTACTTCCATTTGTCACGTCC
TGCACGACGCGAGCTGCGGGGCGGGGGGGAACTTCCTGACTAGGGGAGGAGTAGAAGGTGGCGCGAAGGG
GCCACCAAAGAACGGAGCCGGTTGGCGCCTACCGGTGGATGTGGAATGTGTGCGAGGCCAGAGGCCACTT
GTGTAGCGCCAAGTGCCCAGCGGGGGTCTTTCATTCACGTAGTGGCGGGACTCTGGGGTTCGAAATGACC
GACCAAGCGACGCCCAACCTGCCATCACGAGATTTCGATTCCACCGCCGCCTTCTATGAAAGGTTGGGCT
TCGGAATCGTTTTCCGGGACGCCGGCTGGATGATCCTCCAGCGCGGGGATCTCATGCTGGAGTTCTTCGC
CCACCCCAACTTGTTTATTGCAGCTTATAATGGTTACAAATAAAGCAATAGCATCACAAATTTCACAAAT
AAAGCATTTTTTTCACTGCATTCTAGTTGTGGTTTGTCCAAACTCATCAATGTATCTTATCATGTCTGTA
TACCGTCGACCTCTAGCTAGAGCTTGGCGTAATCATGGTCATAGCTGTTTCCTGTGTGAAATTGTTATCC
GCTCACAATTCCACACAACATACGAGCCGGAAGCATAAAGTGTAAAGCCTGGGGTGCCTAATGAGTGAGC
TAACTCACATTAATTGCGTTGCGCTCACTGCCCGCTTTCCAGTCGGGAAACCTGTCGTGCCAGCTGCATT
AATGAATCGGCCAACGCGCGGGGAGAGGCGGTTTGCGTATTGGGCGCTCTTCCGCTTCCTCGCTCACTGA
CTCGCTGCGCTCGGTCGTTCGGCTGCGGCGAGCGGTATCAGCTCACTCAAAGGCGGTAATACGGTTATCC
ACAGAATCAGGGGATAACGCAGGAAAGAACATGTGAGCAAAAGGCCAGCAAAAGGCCAGGAACCGTAAAA
AGGCCGCGTTGCTGGCGTTTTTCCATAGGCTCCGCCCCCCTGACGAGCATCACAAAAATCGACGCTCAAG
TCAGAGGTGGCGAAACCCGACAGGACTATAAAGATACCAGGCGTTTCCCCCTGGAAGCTCCCTCGTGCGC
TCTCCTGTTCCGACCCTGCCGCTTACCGGATACCTGTCCGCCTTTCTCCCTTCGGGAAGCGTGGCGCTTT
CTCATAGCTCACGCTGTAGGTATCTCAGTTCGGTGTAGGTCGTTCGCTCCAAGCTGGGCTGTGTGCACGA
ACCCCCCGTTCAGCCCGACCGCTGCGCCTTATCCGGTAACTATCGTCTTGAGTCCAACCCGGTAAGACAC
GACTTATCGCCACTGGCAGCAGCCACTGGTAACAGGATTAGCAGAGCGAGGTATGTAGGCGGTGCTACAG
AGTTCTTGAAGTGGTGGCCTAACTACGGCTACACTAGAAGAACAGTATTTGGTATCTGCGCTCTGCTGAA
GCCAGTTACCTTCGGAAAAAGAGTTGGTAGCTCTTGATCCGGCAAACAAACCACCGCTGGTAGCGGTGGT
TTTTTTGTTTGCAAGCAGCAGATTACGCGCAGAAAAAAAGGATCTCAAGAAGATCCTTTGATCTTTTCTA
CGGGGTCTGACGCTCAGTGGAACGAAAACTCACGTTAAGGGATTTTGGTCATGAGATTATCAAAAAGGAT
CTTCACCTAGATCCTTTTAAATTAAAAATGAAGTTTTAAATCAATCTAAAGTATATATGAGTAAACTTGG
TCTGACAGTTACCAATGCTTAATCAGTGAGGCACCTATCTCAGCGATCTGTCTATTTCGTTCATCCATAG
TTGCCTGACTCCCCGTCGTGTAGATAACTACGATACGGGAGGGCTTACCATCTGGCCCCAGTGCTGCAAT
GATACCGCGAGACCCACGCTCACCGGCTCCAGATTTATCAGCAATAAACCAGCCAGCCGGAAGGGCCGAG
CGCAGAAGTGGTCCTGCAACTTTATCCGCCTCCATCCAGTCTATTAATTGTTGCCGGGAAGCTAGAGTAA
GTAGTTCGCCAGTTAATAGTTTGCGCAACGTTGTTGCCATTGCTACAGGCATCGTGGTGTCACGCTCGTC
GTTTGGTATGGCTTCATTCAGCTCCGGTTCCCAACGATCAAGGCGAGTTACATGATCCCCCATGTTGTGC
AAAAAAGCGGTTAGCTCCTTCGGTCCTCCGATCGTTGTCAGAAGTAAGTTGGCCGCAGTGTTATCACTCA
TGGTTATGGCAGCACTGCATAATTCTCTTACTGTCATGCCATCCGTAAGATGCTTTTCTGTGACTGGTGA
GTACTCAACCAAGTCATTCTGAGAATAGTGTATGCGGCGACCGAGTTGCTCTTGCCCGGCGTCAATACGG
GATAATACCGCGCCACATAGCAGAACTTTAAAAGTGCTCATCATTGGAAAACGTTCTTCGGGGCGAAAAC
TCTCAAGGATCTTACCGCTGTTGAGATCCAGTTCGATGTAACCCACTCGTGCACCCAACTGATCTTCAGC
ATCTTTTACTTTCACCAGCGTTTCTGGGTGAGCAAAAACAGGAAGGCAAAATGCCGCAAAAAAGGGAATA
AGGGCGACACGGAAATGTTGAATACTCATACTCTTCCTTTTTCAATATTATTGAAGCATTTATCAGGGTT
ATTGTCTCATGAGCGGATACATATTTGAATGTATTTAGAAAAATAAACAAATAGGGGTTCCGCGCACATT
TCCCCGAAAAGTGCCACCTGACGTCGACGGATCGGGAGATCTCCCGATCCCCTATGGTGCACTCTCAGTA
CAATCTGCTCTGATGCCGCATAGTTAAGCCAGTATCTGCTCCCTGCTTGTGTGTTGGAGGTCGCT
Features (pLannotate 1.2.2; 23 found; start..end, strand, type, name):
    147..198     +  promoter       CMVd2 promoter: truncated human cytomegalovirus (CMV) immediate early promoter that yields moderately reduced expression relative to the full-length promoter
    194..227     +  LTR            5' LTR (truncated) (fragment): truncated 5' long terminal repeat (LTR) from HIV-1
    243..261     +  promoter       T7 promoter: promoter for bacteriophage T7 RNA polymerase
    321..1829    +  CDS            LEMD2: LEMD2_HUMAN - Experimental evidence at protein level: Swiss-Prot protein existence level 1. Required for embryonic development and is involved in regulation of several signaling pathways such as MAPK and AKT. Required for myoblast differentiation involving regulation of ERK signaling (By similarity). From Homo sapiens (Human).
   1860..2567    +  CDS            mCherry: mCherry is a basic (constitutively fluorescent) red fluorescent protein published in 2004, derived from Discosoma sp.. It is reported to be a very rapidly-maturing monomer with low acid sensitivity.
   2672..2896    +  polyA_signal   bGH poly(A) signal: bovine growth hormone polyadenylation signal
   2900..2921    +  promoter       SV40 promoter (fragment): SV40 enhancer and early promoter
   2942..3370    +  rep_origin     f1 ori (sequence partly withheld): f1 bacteriophage origin of replication; arrow indicates direction of (+) strand synthesis
   3384..3713    +  promoter       SV40 promoter: SV40 enhancer and early promoter
   3792..4217    -  LTR            3' LTR (ΔU3): self-inactivating 3' long terminal repeat (LTR) from Moloney murine leukemia virus
   4259..4331    -  CDS            env (fragment): murine leukemia virus gPr80 envelope polyprotein precursor; env; proteolytically cleaved into gp70SU and p15TM subunits
   4398..4997    -  CDS            PuroR: puromycin N-acetyltransferase; pac from Streptomyces alboniger; confers resistance to puromycin
   5018..5466    -  promoter       PGK promoter (fragment): mouse phosphoglycerate kinase 1 promoter
   5506..5664    +  CDS            ble (fragment): BLE_KLEPN - Experimental evidence at protein level: Swiss-Prot protein existence level 1. Binding protein with a strong affinity to the bleomycin family of antibiotics. Binds to CL990; an antimitotic-antibiotic compound. From Klebsiella pneumoniae.
   5659..5780    +  polyA_signal   SV40 poly(A) signal: SV40 polyadenylation signal
   5853..5869    -  protein_bind   lac operator: The lac repressor binds to the lac operator to inhibit transcription in E. coli. This inhibition can be relieved by adding lactose or isopropyl-β-D-thiogalactopyranoside (IPTG). lac repressor encoded by lacI
   5877..5907    -  promoter       lac promoter: promoter for the E. coli lac operon
   5922..5943    -  protein_bind   CAP binding site: CAP binding activates transcription in the presence of cAMP. E. coli catabolite activator protein
   5956..6048    -  CDS            lacI (fragment): lac repressor; lacI; The lac repressor binds to the lac operator to inhibit transcription in E. coli. This inhibition can be relieved by adding lactose or isopropyl-β-D-thiogalactopyranoside (IPTG).
   6231..6819    -  rep_origin     ori: high-copy-number ColE1/pMB1/pBR322/pUC origin of replication
   6990..7850    -  CDS            AmpR: β-lactamase; bla; confers resistance to ampicillin, carbenicillin, and related antibiotics
   7851..7955    -  promoter       AmpR promoter: bla
   8014..8066    -  misc_feature   bom (fragment): basis of mobility region from pBR322
