[The description below was written by a language model from this plasmid's Addgene catalogue record and pLannotate feature annotations shown in this document.]
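Description:
pMGF196 is a mammalian expression plasmid built on a pCMV-type backbone that expresses human LEMD2 (LEM2), an inner nuclear membrane LEM-domain protein, fused at its C terminus to the red fluorescent protein mCherry. Transcription is driven by a severely truncated ("crippled") CMV immediate-early promoter, recorded as CMV delta 5. The annotation software matches only a roughly 50 bp stretch and labels it with a related truncation name, which is consistent with a minimal CMV remnant. The purpose of such a deletion is to keep expression low, so that the fusion protein accumulates at modest levels rather than being heavily overexpressed. A T7 promoter lies between the CMV remnant and the LEMD2 open reading frame, and the fusion transcript ends at a bovine growth hormone polyadenylation signal.

In bacteria the plasmid is maintained by a high-copy ColE1/pUC-type origin and selected with ampicillin via the β-lactamase gene; an f1 origin is also present. For selection in mammalian cells, a puromycin N-acetyltransferase gene sits downstream of a mouse PGK promoter in the reverse orientation. This cassette appears to have been inserted where the backbone's original SV40-driven marker was, since an SV40 promoter, a short bleomycin-resistance fragment and the SV40 poly(A) signal flank it. The adjacent MoMLV 3' LTR and env fragments probably came from the source of the puromycin cassette; with no packaging signal or paired LTR annotated, they do not make this a retroviral vector. The sequenced record is 8,096 nt, slightly shorter than the 8,155 bp listed in the catalogue. The construct suits fluorescence imaging of LEM2 localisation in human cells and was deposited with work on LEM2 recruitment of CHMP7 for ESCRT-mediated nuclear envelope closure.
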