Addgene plasmid #97005: pMGF196
Purpose: Expresses LEMD2-mCherry in mammalian cells under a crippled promoter
Depositing lab: Adam Frost & Wesley Sundquist. Publication: LEM2 recruits CHMP7 for ESCRT-mediated nuclear envelope closure in fission yeast and human cells. Gu M, LaJoie D, Chen OS, von Appen A, Ladinsky MS, Redd MJ, Nikolova L, Bjorkman PJ, Sundquist WI, Ullman KS, Frost A. Proc Natl Acad Sci U S A. 2017 Mar 14;114(11):E2166-E2175. doi: 10.1073/pnas.1613916114. Epub 2017 Feb 27. PubMed 28242692.
Backbone
  Vector backbone: pCMV
  Total vector size (bp): 8155
  Vector type: Mammalian Expression
  Selectable markers: Puromycin
Growth in bacteria
  Bacterial resistance: Ampicillin, 100 μg/mL
  Growth temperature: 37°C
  Growth strain: DH5alpha
  Copy number: Unknown
Gene/Insert
  Gene/Insert name: LEMD2 (alt name: LEM2)
  Species: H. sapiens (human)
  Entrez Gene: LEMD2 (a.k.a. CTRCT42, LEM2, NET25, dJ482C21.1)
  Promoter: CMV delta 5
  Tag / fusion protein: mCherry (C terminal on insert)
  Cloning method: Gibson Cloning
  Sequencing primers: 5′ TAATACGACTCACTATAGGG
Terms and licenses: Academic/Nonprofit Terms; Industry Terms: Not Available to Industry
How to cite: pMGF196 was a gift from Adam Frost & Wesley Sundquist (Addgene plasmid # 97005 ; http://n2t.net/addgene:97005 ; RRID:Addgene_97005)
